>Addgene plasmid #231907 | Const.3 EGFP-P2A-dTomato-T2A-TagBFP-PS9 | addgene full sequence | sequence record 462172 | Addgene NGS Result
TGCTCTGATGCCGCATAGTTAAGCCAGTATCTGCTCCCTGCTTGTGTGTTGGAGGTCGCTGAGTAGTGCG
CGAGCAAAATTTAAGCTACAACAAGGCAAGGCTTGACCGACAATTGCATGAAGAATCTGCTTAGGGTTAG
GCGTTTTGCGCTGCTTCGCGATGTACGGGCCAGATATACGCGTTGACATTGATTATTGACTAGTTATTAA
TAGTAATCAATTACGGGGTCATTAGTTCATAGCCCATATATGGAGTTCCGCGTTACATAACTTACGGTAA
ATGGCCCGCCTGGCTGACCGCCCAACGACCCCCGCCCATTGACGTCAATAATGACGTATGTTCCCATAGT
AACGCCAATAGGGACTTTCCATTGACGTCAATGGGTGGAGTATTTACGGTAAACTGCCCACTTGGCAGTA
CATCAAGTGTATCATATGCCAAGTACGCCCCCTATTGACGTCAATGACGGTAAATGGCCCGCCTGGCATT
ATGCCCAGTACATGACCTTATGGGACTTTCCTACTTGGCAGTACATCTACGTATTAGTCATCGCTATTAC
CATGGTGATGCGGTTTTGGCAGTACATCAATGGGCGTGGATAGCGGTTTGACTCACGGGGATTTCCAAGT
CTCCACCCCATTGACGTCAATGGGAGTTTGTTTTGGCACCAAAATCAACGGGACTTTCCAAAATGTCGTA
ACAACTCCGCCCCATTGACGCAAATGGGCGGTAGGCGTGTACGGTGGGAGGTCTATATAAGCAGAGCTCT
CTGGCTAACTAGAGAACCCACTGCTTACTGGCTTATCGAAATTAATACGACTCACTATAGGGAGACCCAA
GCTGGCTAGCTTGTTAGACGAAGCTTGGGCTGCAGGTCCGATCCACCGGTCGCCACCATGGTGAGCAAGG
GCGAGGAGCTGTTCACCGGGGTGGTGCCCATCCTGGTCGAGCTGGACGGCGACGTAAACGGCCACAAGTT
CAGCGTGTCCGGCGAGGGCGAGGGCGATGCCACCTACGGCAAGCTGACCCTGAAGTTCATCTGCACCACC
GGCAAGCTGCCCGTGCCCTGGCCCACCCTCGTGACCACCCTGACCTACGGCGTGCAGTGCTTCAGCCGCT
ACCCCGACCACATGAAGCAGCACGACTTCTTCAAGTCCGCCATGCCCGAAGGCTACGTCCAGGAGCGCAC
CATCTTCTTCAAGGACGACGGCAACTACAAGACCCGCGCCGAGGTGAAGTTCGAGGGCGACACCCTGGTG
AACCGCATCGAGCTGAAGGGCATCGACTTCAAGGAGGACGGCAACATCCTGGGGCACAAGCTGGAGTACA
ACTACAACAGCCACAACGTCTATATCATGGCCGACAAGCAGAAGAACGGCATCAAGGTGAACTTCAAGAT
CCGCCACAACATCGAGGACGGCAGCGTGCAGCTCGCCGACCACTACCAGCAGAACACCCCCATCGGCGAC
GGCCCCGTGCTGCTGCCCGACAACCACTACCTGAGCACCCAGTCCGCCCTGAGCAAAGACCCCAACGAGA
AGCGCGATCACATGGTCCTGCTGGAGTTCGTGACCGCCGCCGGGATCACTCTCGGCATGGACGAGCTGTA
CAAGGGAAGCGGCAGCGGCGCCACCAACTTCAGCCTGCTGAAGCAGGCCGGCGACGTGGAGGAGAACCCC
GGCCCCGTTAACATGGTGAGCAAGGGCGAGGAGGTCATCAAAGAGTTCATGCGCTTCAAGGTGCGCATGG
AGGGCTCCATGAACGGCCACGAGTTCGAGATCGAGGGCGAGGGCGAGGGCCGCCCCTACGAGGGCACCCA
GACCGCCAAGCTGAAGGTGACCAAGGGCGGCCCCCTGCCCTTCGCCTGGGACATCCTGTCCCCCCAGTTC
ATGTACGGCTCCAAGGCGTACGTGAAGCACCCCGCCGACATCCCCGATTACAAGAAGCTGTCCTTCCCCG
AGGGCTTCAAGTGGGAGCGCGTGATGAACTTCGAGGACGGCGGTCTGGTGACCGTGACCCAGGACTCCTC
CCTGCAGGACGGCACGCTGATCTACAAGGTGAAGATGCGCGGCACCAACTTCCCCCCCGACGGCCCCGTA
ATGCAGAAGAAGACCATGGGCTGGGAGGCCTCCACCGAGCGCCTGTACCCCCGCGACGGCGTGCTGAAGG
GCGAGATCCACCAGGCCCTGAAGCTGAAGGACGGCGGCCACTACCTGGTGGAGTTCAAGACCATCTACAT
GGCCAAGAAGCCCGTGCAACTGCCCGGCTACTACTACGTGGACACCAAGCTGGACATCACCTCCCACAAC
GAGGACTACACCATCGTGGAACAGTACGAGCGCTCCGAGGGCCGCCACCACCTGTTCCTGTACGGCATGG
ACGAGCTGTACAAGGGCGGCGGGTCCGGAGGAGAGGGCAGAGGAAGTCTCCTAACATGCGGTGACGTGGA
GGAGAATCCTGGCCCAATGAGCGAGCTGATTAAGGAGAACATGCACATGAAGCTGTACATGGAGGGCACC
GTGGACAACCATCACTTCAAGTGCACATCCGAGGGCGAAGGCAAGCCCTACGAGGGCACCCAGACCATGA
GAATCAAGGTGGTCGAGGGCGGCCCTCTCCCCTTCGCCTTCGACATCCTGGCTACTAGCTTCCTCTACGG
CAGCAAGACCTTCATCAACCACACCCAGGGCATCCCCGACTTCTTCAAGCAGTCCTTCCCTGAGGGCTTC
ACATGGGAGAGAGTCACCACATACGAGGACGGGGGCGTGCTGACCGCTACCCAGGACACCAGCCTCCAGG
ACGGCTGCCTCATCTACAACGTCAAGATCAGAGGGGTGAACTTCACATCCAACGGCCCTGTGATGCAGAA
GAAAACACTCGGCTGGGAGGCCTTCACCGAGACGCTGTACCCCGCTGACGGCGGCCTGGAAGGCAGAAAC
GACATGGCCCTGAAGCTCGTGGGCGGGAGCCATCTGATCGCAAACATCAAGACCACATATAGATCCAAGA
AACCCGCTAAGAACCTCAAGATGCCTGGCGTCTACTATGTGGACTACAGACTGGAAAGAATCAAGGAGGC
CAACAACGAGACCTACGTCGAGCAGCACGAGGTGGCAGTGGCCAGATACTGCGACCTCCCTAGCAAACTG
GGGCACAAGCTTAATTGATGCGGCCGCCTCCTTTAAGAAGGAGATATAGATCTCTGTAGGTCCCAAACAA
GCTAGTCTTAATGGAGTCACATTAATTGGAGAAGCCGTAAAAACACAGTTCAATTATTATAAGAAAGTTG
ATGGTGTTGTCCAACAATTACCTGAAACTTACTTTACTCAGAGTAGAAATTTACAAGAATTTAAACCCAG
GAGTCAAATGGAAATTGATTTCTTAGAATTAGCTATGGATGAATTCATTGAACGGTATAAATTAGAAGGC
TATGCCTTCGAACATATCGTTTATGGAGATTTTAGTCATAGTCAGTTAGGTGGTTTACATCTACTGATTG
GACTAGCTAAACGTTTTAAGGAATCACCTTTTGAATTAGAAGATTTTATTCCTATGGACAGTACAGTTAA
AAACTATTTCATAACAGATGCGCAAACAGGTTCATCTAAGTGTGTGTGTTCTGTTATTGATTTATTACTT
GATGATTTTGTTGAAATAATAAAATCCCAAGATTTATCTGTAGTTTCTAAGGTTGTCAAAGTGACTATTG
ACTATACAGAAATTTCATTTATGCTTTGGTGTAAAGATGGCCATGTAGAAACATTTTACCCAAAATTACA
ATCTAGTCAAGCGTGGCAACCGGGTGTTGCTATGCCTAATCTTTACAAAATGCAAAGAATGCTATTAGAA
AAGTGTGACCTTCAAAATTATGGTGATAGTGCAACATTACCTAAAGGCATAATGATGAATGTCGCAAAAT
ATACTCAACTGTGTCAATATTTAAACACATTAACATTAGCTGTACCCTATAATATGAGAGTTATACATTT
TGGTGCTGGTTCTGATAAAGGAGTTGCACCAGGTACAGCTGTTTTAAGACAGTGGTTGCCTACGGGTACG
CTGCTTGTCGATTCAGATCTTAATGACTTTGTCTCTGATGCAGATTCAACTTTGATTGGTGATTGTGCAA
CTGTACATACAGCTAATAAATGGGATCTCATTATTAGTGATATGTACGACCCTAAGACTAAAAATGTTAC
AAAAGAAAATGACTCTAAAGAGGGTTTTTTCACTTACATTTGTGGGTTTATACAACAAAAGCTAGCTCTT
GGAGGTTCCGTGGCTATAAAGATAGATCCCAACTCCATAAGTGTGTCGACATATAAGGATCCACTCGACG
ACTCGACAATCAACCTCTGGATTACAAAATTTGTGAAAGATTGACTGGTATTCTTAACTATGTTGCTCCT
TTTACGCTATGTGGATACGCTGCTTTAATGCCTTTGTATCATGCTATTGCTTCCCGTATGGCTTTCATTT
TCTCCTCCTTGTATAAATCCTGGTTGCTGTCTCTTTATGAGGAGTTGTGGCCCGTTGTCAGGCAACGTGG
CGTGGTGTGCACTGTGTTTGCTGACGCAACCCCCACTGGTTGGGGCATTGCCACCACCTGTCAGCTCCTT
TCCGGGACTTTCGCTTTCCCCCTCCCTATTGCCACGGCGGAACTCATCGCCGCCTGCCTTGCCCGCTGCT
GGACAGGGGCTCGGCTGTTGGGCACTGACAATTCCGTGGTGTTGTCGGGGAAGCTGACGTCCTTTCCATG
GCTGCTCGCCTGTGTTGCCACCTGGATTCTGCGCGGGACGTCCTTCTGCTACGTCCCTTCGGCCCTCAAT
CCAGCGGACCTTCCTTCCCGCGGCCTGCTGCCGGCTCTGCGGCCTCTTCCGCATCTTCGCCTTCGCCCTC
AGACGAGTCGGATCTCCCTTTGGGCCGCCTCCCCGCCTGGAATTAATTCGAGCTCGGTACCTTGATTCTC
GAGTCTAGAGGGCCCGTTTAAACCCGCTGATCAGCCTCGACTGTGCCTTCTAGTTGCCAGCCATCTGTTG
TTTGCCCCTCCCCCGTGCCTTCCTTGACCCTGGAAGGTGCCACTCCCACTGTCCTTTCCTAATAAAATGA
GGAAATTGCATCGCATTGTCTGAGTAGGTGTCATTCTATTCTGGGGGGTGGGGTGGGGCAGGACAGCAAG
GGGGAGGATTGGGAAGACAATAGCAGGCATGCTGGGGATGCGGTGGGCTCTATGGCTTCTGAGGCGGAAA
GAACCAGCTGGGGCTCTAGGGGGTATCCCC
[124 nt withheld, positions 5281-5404]
C
[91 nt withheld, positions 5406-5496]
A
[49 nt withheld, positions 5498-5546]
CCTTTGACGTTGGAGTCCACGTTCTTT
[37 nt withheld, positions 5574-5610]
ACCCTATCTCGGTCTATTCTTTTGATTTATAAGGGATTTTGCCGATTTCGGCCTATTGGTTAAAAAATGA
GCTGATTTAACAAAAATTTAACGCGAATTAATTCTGTGGAATGTGTGTCAGTTAGGGTGTGGAAAGTCCC
CAGGCTCCCCAGCAGGCAGAAGTATGCAAAGCATGCATCTCAATTAGTCAGCAACCAGGTGTGGAAAGTC
CCCAGGCTCCCCAGCAGGCAGAAGTATGCAAAGCATGCATCTCAATTAGTCAGCAACCATAGTCCCGCCC
CTAACTCCGCCCATCCCGCCCCTAACTCCGCCCAGTTCCGCCCATTCTCCGCCCCATGGCTGACTAATTT
TTTTTATTTATGCAGAGGCCGAGGCCGCCTCTGCCTCTGAGCTATTCCAGAAGTAGTGAGGAGGCTTTTT
TGGAGGCCTAGGCTTTTGCAAAAAGCTCCCGGGAGCTTGTATATCCATTTTCGGATCTGATCAAGAGACA
GGATGAGGATCGTTTCGCATGATTGAACAAGATGGATTGCACGCAGGTTCTCCGGCCGCTTGGGTGGAGA
GGCTATTCGGCTATGACTGGGCACAACAGACAATCGGCTGCTCTGATGCCGCCGTGTTCCGGCTGTCAGC
GCAGGGGCGCCCGGTTCTTTTTGTCAAGACCGACCTGTCCGGTGCCCTGAATGAACTGCAGGACGAGGCA
GCGCGGCTATCGTGGCTGGCCACGACGGGCGTTCCTTGCGCAGCTGTGCTCGACGTTGTCACTGAAGCGG
GAAGGGACTGGCTGCTATTGGGCGAAGTGCCGGGGCAGGATCTCCTGTCATCTCACCTTGCTCCTGCCGA
GAAAGTATCCATCATGGCTGATGCAATGCGGCGGCTGCATACGCTTGATCCGGCTACCTGCCCATTCGAC
CACCAAGCGAAACATCGCATCGAGCGAGCACGTACTCGGATGGAAGCCGGTCTTGTCGATCAGGATGATC
TGGACGAAGAGCATCAGGGGCTCGCGCCAGCCGAACTGTTCGCCAGGCTCAAGGCGCGCATGCCCGACGG
CGAGGATCTCGTCGTGACCCATGGCGATGCCTGCTTGCCGAATATCATGGTGGAAAATGGCCGCTTTTCT
GGATTCATCGACTGTGGCCGGCTGGGTGTGGCGGACCGCTATCAGGACATAGCGTTGGCTACCCGTGATA
TTGCTGAAGAGCTTGGCGGCGAATGGGCTGACCGCTTCCTCGTGCTTTACGGTATCGCCGCTCCCGATTC
GCAGCGCATCGCCTTCTATCGCCTTCTTGACGAGTTCTTCTGAGCGGGACTCTGGGGTTCGAAATGACCG
ACCAAGCGACGCCCAACCTGCCATCACGAGATTTCGATTCCACCGCCGCCTTCTATGAAAGGTTGGGCTT
CGGAATCGTTTTCCGGGACGCCGGCTGGATGATCCTCCAGCGCGGGGATCTCATGCTGGAGTTCTTCGCC
CACCCCAACTTGTTTATTGCAGCTTATAATGGTTACAAATAAAGCAATAGCATCACAAATTTCACAAATA
AAGCATTTTTTTCACTGCATTCTAGTTGTGGTTTGTCCAAACTCATCAATGTATCTTATCATGTCTGTAT
ACCCTCCACCTCTAGCTAGAGCTTGGCGTAATCATGGTCATAGCTGTTTCCTGTGTGAAATTGTTATCCG
CTCACAATTCCACACAACATACGAGCCGGAAGCATAAAGTGTAAAGCCTGGGGTGCCTAATGAGTGAGCT
AACTCACATTAATTGCGTTGCGCTCACTGCCCGCTTTCCAGTCGGGAAACCTGTCGTGCCAGCTGCATTA
ATGAATCGGCCAACGCGCGGGGAGAGGCGGTTTGCGTATTGGGCGCTCTTCCGCTTCCTCGCTCACTGAC
TCGCTGCGCTCGGTCGTTCGGCTGCGGCGAGCGGTATCAGCTCACTCAAAGGCGGTAATACGGTTATCCA
CAGAATCAGGGGATAACGCAGGAAAGAACATGTGAGCAAAAGGCCAGCAAAAGGCCAGGAACCGTAAAAA
GGCCGCGTTGCTGGCGTTTTTCCATAGGCTCCGCCCCCCTGACGAGCATCACAAAAATCGACGCTCAAGT
CAGAGGTGGCGAAACCCGACAGGACTATAAAGATACCAGGCGTTTCCCCCTGGAAGCTCCCTCGTGCGCT
CTCCTGTTCCGACCCTGCCGCTTACCGGATACCTGTCCGCCTTTCTCCCTTCGGGAAGCGTGGCGCTTTC
TCATAGCTCACGCTGTAGGTATCTCAGTTCGGTGTAGGTCGTTCGCTCCAAGCTGGGCTGTGTGCACGAA
CCCCCCGTTCAGCCCGACCGCTGCGCCTTATCCGGTAACTATCGTCTTGAGTCCAACCCGGTAAGACACG
ACTTATCGCCACTGGCAGCAGCCACTGGTAACAGGATTAGCAGAGCGAGGTATGTAGGCGGTGCTACAGA
GTTCTTGAAGTGGTGGCCTAACTACGGCTACACTAGAAGAACAGTATTTGGTATCTGCGCTCTGCTGAAG
CCAGTTACCTTCGGAAAAAGAGTTGGTAGCTCTTGATCCGGCAAACAAACCACCGCTGGTAGCGGTGGTT
TTTTTGTTTGCAAGCAGCAGATTACGCGCAGAAAAAAAGGATCTCAAGAAGATCCTTTGATCTTTTCTAC
GGGGTCTGACGCTCAGTGGAACGAAAACTCACGTTAAGGGATTTTGGTCATGAGATTATCAAAAAGGATC
TTCACCTAGATCCTTTTAAATTAAAAATGAAGTTTTAAATCAATCTAAAGTATATATGAGTAAACTTGGT
CTGACAGTTACCAATGCTTAATCAGTGAGGCACCTATCTCAGCGATCTGTCTATTTCGTTCATCCATAGT
TGCCTGACTCCCCGTCGTGTAGATAACTACGATACGGGAGGGCTTACCATCTGGCCCCAGTGCTGCAATG
ATACCGCGAGACCCACGCTCACCGGCTCCAGATTTATCAGCAATAAACCAGCCAGCCGGAAGGGCCGAGC
GCAGAAGTGGTCCTGCAACTTTATCCGCCTCCATCCAGTCTATTAATTGTTGCCGGGAAGCTAGAGTAAG
TAGTTCGCCAGTTAATAGTTTGCGCAACGTTGTTGCCATTGCTACAGGCATCGTGGTGTCACGCTCGTCG
TTTGGTATGGCTTCATTCAGCTCCGGTTCCCAACGATCAAGGCGAGTTACATGATCCCCCATGTTGTGCA
AAAAAGCGGTTAGCTCCTTCGGTCCTCCGATCGTTGTCAGAAGTAAGTTGGCCGCAGTGTTATCACTCAT
GGTTATGGCAGCACTGCATAATTCTCTTACTGTCATGCCATCCGTAAGATGCTTTTCTGTGACTGGTGAG
TACTCAACCAAGTCATTCTGAGAATAGTGTATGCGGCGACCGAGTTGCTCTTGCCCGGCGTCAATACGGG
ATAATACCGCGCCACATAGCAGAACTTTAAAAGTGCTCATCATTGGAAAACGTTCTTCGGGGCGAAAACT
CTCAAGGATCTTACCGCTGTTGAGATCCAGTTCGATGTAACCCACTCGTGCACCCAACTGATCTTCAGCA
TCTTTTACTTTCACCAGCGTTTCTGGGTGAGCAAAAACAGGAAGGCAAAATGCCGCAAAAAAGGGAATAA
GGGCGACACGGAAATGTTGAATACTCATACTCTTCCTTTTTCAATATTATTGAAGCATTTATCAGGGTTA
TTGTCTCATGAGCGGATACATATTTGAATGTATTTAGAAAAATAAACAAATAGGGGTTCCGCGCACATTT
CCCCGAAAAGTGCCACCTGACCTCCACGGATCGGGAGATCTCCCGATCCCCTATGGTGCACTCTCAGTAC
AATC
Features (pLannotate 1.2.2; 25 found; start..end, strand, type, name):
    185..564     +  enhancer       CMV enhancer: human cytomegalovirus immediate early enhancer
    565..768     +  promoter       CMV promoter: human cytomegalovirus (CMV) immediate early promoter
    764..797     +  LTR            5' LTR (truncated) (fragment): truncated 5' long terminal repeat (LTR) from HIV-1
    813..831     +  promoter       T7 promoter: promoter for bacteriophage T7 RNA polymerase
    898..1614    +  CDS            EGFP: EGFP is a basic (constitutively fluorescent) green fluorescent protein published in 1996, derived from Aequorea victoria. It is reported to be a rapidly-maturing weak dimer with moderate acid sensitivity.
   1693..2394    +  CDS            dTomato: dTomato is a basic (constitutively fluorescent) orange fluorescent protein published in 2004, derived from Discosoma sp.. It is reported to be a somewhat slowly-maturing dimer with low acid sensitivity.
   2467..3165    +  CDS            TagBFP: TagBFP is a basic (constitutively fluorescent) blue fluorescent protein published in 2008, derived from Entacmaea quadricolor. It is reported to be a very rapidly-maturing monomer with very low acid sensitivity.
   3236..4294    +  CDS            rep (fragment): R1AB_CVPFS - Protein inferred from homology: Swiss-Prot protein existence level 3. NendoU is a Mn(2+)-dependent, uridylate-specific enzyme, which leaves 2'-3'-cyclic phosphates 5' to the cleaved bond. From Porcine transmissible gastroenteritis coronavirus (strain FS772/70) (TGEV).
   4348..4936    +  misc_feature   WPRE: woodchuck hepatitis virus posttranscriptional regulatory element
   4945..4961    +  misc_feature   MCS (fragment): pUC18/19 multiple cloning site
   5011..5235    +  polyA_signal   bGH poly(A) signal: bovine growth hormone polyadenylation signal
   5239..5260    +  promoter       SV40 promoter (fragment): SV40 enhancer and early promoter
   5281..5709    +  rep_origin     f1 ori (sequence partly withheld): f1 bacteriophage origin of replication; arrow indicates direction of (+) strand synthesis
   5723..6052    +  promoter       SV40 promoter: SV40 enhancer and early promoter
   6119..6910    +  CDS            neo: KKA2_KLEPN - Also known as kan, nptII. Experimental evidence at protein level: Swiss-Prot protein existence level 1. Resistance to kanamycin, neomycin, paromomycin, ribostamycin, butirosin and gentamicin B. From Klebsiella pneumoniae.
   6934..7092    +  CDS            ble (fragment): BLE_KLEPN - Experimental evidence at protein level: Swiss-Prot protein existence level 1. Binding protein with a strong affinity to the bleomycin family of antibiotics. Binds to CL990; an antimitotic-antibiotic compound. From Klebsiella pneumoniae.
   7087..7208    +  polyA_signal   SV40 poly(A) signal: SV40 polyadenylation signal
   7281..7297    -  protein_bind   lac operator: The lac repressor binds to the lac operator to inhibit transcription in E. coli. This inhibition can be relieved by adding lactose or isopropyl-β-D-thiogalactopyranoside (IPTG). lac repressor encoded by lacI
   7305..7335    -  promoter       lac promoter: promoter for the E. coli lac operon
   7350..7371    -  protein_bind   CAP binding site: CAP binding activates transcription in the presence of cAMP. E. coli catabolite activator protein
   7384..7476    -  CDS            lacI (fragment): lac repressor; lacI; The lac repressor binds to the lac operator to inhibit transcription in E. coli. This inhibition can be relieved by adding lactose or isopropyl-β-D-thiogalactopyranoside (IPTG).
   7659..8247    -  rep_origin     ori: high-copy-number ColE1/pMB1/pBR322/pUC origin of replication
   8418..9278    -  CDS            AmpR: β-lactamase; bla; confers resistance to ampicillin, carbenicillin, and related antibiotics
   9279..9383    -  promoter       AmpR promoter: bla
   9442..30      -  misc_feature   bom (fragment) (across the origin): basis of mobility region from pBR322
