[The description below was written by a language model from this plasmid's Addgene catalogue record and pLannotate feature annotations shown in this document.]
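Description:
Const.3 EGFP-P2A-dTomato-T2A-TagBFP-PS9 is a 9,464 bp mammalian expression plasmid built on the pcDNA3.1 backbone and designed to produce a reporter mRNA that can be packaged into SARS-CoV-2 virus-like particles (VLPs). It is propagated in E. coli through a high-copy ColE1/pUC-type origin with ampicillin selection (AmpR under its own bla promoter). It also retains the usual pcDNA3.1 elements: an f1 origin and an SV40 promoter-driven neomycin resistance cassette with an SV40 poly(A) signal, which could allow G418 selection in mammalian cells. A T7 promoter lies just upstream of the insert.

The payload is a single synthetic transcript driven by the CMV immediate-early enhancer and promoter. It encodes three fluorescent proteins in series: EGFP (green), dTomato (orange-red) and TagBFP (blue). According to the construct name, they are joined by P2A and T2A self-cleaving peptides, so that one open reading frame yields three separate reporters; the 2A elements themselves are not annotated in the feature table, but the short gaps between the coding sequences are consistent with them. Downstream of TagBFP lies a roughly 1 kb segment that the annotation software matched by homology to a coronavirus replicase (ORF1ab, NendoU region). This most likely corresponds to the "PS9" element in the name, presumably a SARS-CoV-2 packaging signal that directs the transcript into VLPs, although the record does not define PS9 explicitly. A WPRE follows to enhance transcript stability and expression, and the bGH polyadenylation signal terminates the message. A portion of the plasmid derives from a lentiviral guide RNA vector carrying BFP and WPRE. The construct is intended for studies of mRNA delivery by VLPs, with three-colour fluorescence reporting successful transfer.
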