Addgene plasmid #231907: Const.3 EGFP-P2A-dTomato-T2A-TagBFP-PS9
Purpose: For packaging EGFP, dTomato and TagBFP mRNA into SARS-CoV-2 virus-like particles (VLPs)
Depositing lab: Sriram Neelamegham. Depositing organization: University at Buffalo (SUNY Buffalo). Publication: Tuning the tropism and infectivity of SARS-CoV-2 virus-like particles for mRNA delivery. Yang Q, Davidson BA, Pajic P, Chen X, Gokcumen O, Gao M, Neelamegham S. Nucleic Acids Res. 2025 Feb 27;53(5):gkaf133. doi: 10.1093/nar/gkaf133. PubMed 40037714.
Backbone
  Vector backbone: pcDNA3.1
  Vector type: Mammalian Expression
Growth in bacteria
  Bacterial resistance: Ampicillin, 100 μg/mL
  Growth temperature: 37°C
  Growth strain: NEB Stable
  Copy number: High Copy
Gene/Insert
  Gene/Insert name: EGFP-P2A-dTomato-T2A-TagBFP
  Species: Synthetic
  Promoter: CMV
  Cloning method: Other
Resource information
  A portion of this plasmid was derived from a plasmid made by: Kosuke Yusa, Plasmid pKLV2-U6gRNA5(BbsI)-PGKpuro2ABFP-W (Addgene # 67974)
Terms and licenses: Academic/Nonprofit Terms; Industry Terms: Not Available to Industry
How to cite: Const.3 EGFP-P2A-dTomato-T2A-TagBFP-PS9 was a gift from Sriram Neelamegham (Addgene plasmid # 231907 ; http://n2t.net/addgene:231907 ; RRID:Addgene_231907)
